>Addgene plasmid #142832 | TFORF1713 | addgene full sequence | sequence record 396018 | Addgene NGS Result
TTAATGTAGTCTTATGCAATACTCTTGTAGTCTTGCAACATGGTAACGATGAGTTAGCAACATGCCTTAC
AAGGAGAGAAAAAGCACCGTGCATGCCGATTGGTGGAAGTAAGGTGGTACGATCGTGCCTTATTAGGAAG
GCAACAGACGGGTCTGACATGGATTGGACGAACCACTGAATTGCCGCATTGCAGAGATATTGTATTTAAG
TGCCTAGCTCGATACATAAACGGGTCTCTCTGGTTAGACCAGATCTGAGCCTGGGAGCTCTCTGGCTAAC
TAGGGAACCCACTGCTTAAGCCTCAATAAAGCTTGCCTTGAGTGCTTCAAGTAGTGTGTGCCCGTCTGTT
GTGTGACTCTGGTAACTAGAGATCCCTCAGACCCTTTTAGTCAGTGTGGAAAATCTCTAGCAGTGGCGCC
CGAACAGGGACTTGAAAGCGAAAGGGAAACCAGAGGAGCTCTCTCGACGCAGGACTCGGCTTGCTGAAGC
GCGCACGGCAAGAGGCGAGGGGCGGCGACTGGTGAGTACGCCAAAAATTTTGACTAGCGGAGGCTAGAAG
GAGAGAGATGGGTGCGAGAGCGTCAGTATTAAGCGGGGGAGAATTAGATCGCGATGGGAAAAAATTCGGT
TAAGGCCAGGGGGAAAGAAAAAATATAAATTAAAACATATAGTATGGGCAAGCAGGGAGCTAGAACGATT
CGCAGTTAATCCTGGCCTGTTAGAAACATCAGAAGGCTGTAGACAAATACTGGGACAGCTACAACCATCC
CTTCAGACAGGATCAGAAGAACTTAGATCATTATATAATACAGTAGCAACCCTCTATTGTGTGCATCAAA
GGATAGAGATAAAAGACACCAAGGAAGCTTTAGACAAGATAGAGGAAGAGCAAAACAAAAGTAAGACCAC
CGCACAGCAAGCGGCCGCTGATCTTCAGACCTGGAGGAGGAGATATGAGGGACAATTGGAGAAGTGAATT
ATATAAATATAAAGTAGTAAAAATTGAACCATTAGGAGTAGCACCCACCAAGGCAAAGAGAAGAGTGGTG
CAGAGAGAAAAAAGAGCAGTGGGAATAGGAGCTTTGTTCCTTGGGTTCTTGGGAGCAGCAGGAAGCACTA
TGGGCGCAGCGTCAATGACGCTGACGGTACAGGCCAGACAATTATTGTCTGGTATAGTGCAGCAGCAGAA
CAATTTGCTGAGGGCTATTGAGGCGCAACAGCATCTGTTGCAACTCACAGTCTGGGGCATCAAGCAGCTC
CAGGCAAGAATCCTGGCTGTGGAAAGATACCTAAAGGATCAACAGCTCCTGGGGATTTGGGGTTGCTCTG
GAAAACTCATTTGCACCACTGCTGTGCCTTGGAATGCTAGTTGGAGTAATAAATCTCTGGAACAGATTTG
GAATCACACGACCTGGATGGAGTGGGACAGAGAAATTAACAATTACACAAGCTTAATACACTCCTTAATT
GAAGAATCGCAAAACCAGCAAGAAAAGAATGAACAAGAATTATTGGAATTAGATAAATGGGCAAGTTTGT
GGAATTGGTTTAACATAACAAATTGGCTGTGGTATATAAAATTATTCATAATGATAGTAGGAGGCTTGGT
AGGTTTAAGAATAGTTTTTGCTGTACTTTCTATAGTGAATAGAGTTAGGCAGGGATATTCACCATTATCG
TTTCAGACCCACCTCCCAACCCCGAGGGGACCCATGCATTGCATCTCAATTAGTCAGCAACCAGGTGTGG
AAAGTCCCCAGGCTCCCCAGCAGGCAGAAGTATGCAAAGCATGCGTCTCAATTAGTCAGCAACCATAGTC
CCGCCCCTAACTCCGCCCATCCCGCCCCTAACTCCGCCCAGTTCCGCCCATTCTCCGCCCCATGGCTGAC
TAATTTTTTTTATTTATGCAGAGGCCGAGGCCGCCTCGGCCTCTGAGCTATTCCAGAAGTAGTGAGGAGG
CTTTTTTGGAGGCCTAGGCTTTTGCAAAAAGCTTTCTAGAGGTACCACCGGAGCTTACCATGACCGAGTA
CAAGCCCACGGTGCGCCTCGCCACCCGCGACGACGTCCCCAGGGCCGTACGCACCCTCGCCGCCGCGTTC
GCCGACTACCCCGCCACGCGCCACACCGTCGATCCGGACCGCCACATCGAGCGGGTCACCGAGCTGCAAG
AACTCTTCCTCACGCGCGTCGGGCTCGACATCGGCAAGGTGTGGGTCGCGGACGACGGCGCCGCCGTGGC
GGTCTGGACCACGCCGGAGAGCGTCGAAGCGGGGGCGGTGTTCGCCGAGATCGGCCCGCGCATGGCCGAG
TTGAGCGGTTCCCGGCTGGCCGCGCAGCAACAGATGGAAGGCCTCCTGGCGCCGCACCGGCCCAAGGAGC
CCGCGTGGTTCCTGGCCACCGTCGGCGTCTCGCCCGACCACCAGGGCAAGGGTCTGGGCAGCGCCGTCGT
GCTCCCCGGAGTGGAGGCGGCCGAGCGCGCCGGGGTGCCCGCCTTCCTGGAGACCTCCGCGCCCCGCAAC
CTCCCCTTCTACGAGCGGCTCGGCTTCACCGTCACCGCCGACGTCGAGGTGCCCGAAGGACCGCGCACCT
GGTGCATGACCCGCAAGCCCGGTGCCAGTTAACGAATTCTAGATCTTGAGACAAATGGCAGTATTCATCC
ACAATTTTAAAAGAAAAGGGGGGATTGGGGGGTACAGTGCAGGGGAAAGAATAGTAGACATAATAGCAAC
AGACATACAAACTAAAGAATTACAAAAACAAATTACAAAAATTCAAAATTTTCGGGTTTATTACAGGGAC
AGCAGAGATCCACTTTGGCGCCGGCTCGAGGCCTGCAGGTGCAAAGATGGATAAAGTTTTAAACAGAGAG
GAATCTTTGCAGCTAATGGACCTTCTAGGTCTTGAAAGGAGTGGGAATTGGCTCCGGTGCCCGTCAGTGG
GCAGAGCGCACATCGCCCACAGTCCCCGAGAAGTTGGGGGGAGGGGTCGGCAATTGAACCGGTGCCTAGA
GAAGGTGGCGCGGGGTAAACTGGGAAAGTGATGTCGTGTACTGGCTCCGCCTTTTTCCCGAGGGTGGGGG
AGAACCGTATATAAGTGCAGTAGTCGCCGTGAACGTTCTTTTTCGCAACGGGTTTGCCGCCAGAACACAG
GTAAGTGCCGTGTGTGGTTCCCGCGGGCCTGGCCTCTTTACGGGTTATGGCCCTTGCGTGCCTTGAATTA
CTTCCACCTGGCTGCAGTACGTGATTCTTGATCCCGAGCTTCGGGTTGGAAGTGGGTGGGAGAGTTCGAG
GCCTTGCGCTTAAGGAGCCCCTTCGCCTCGTGCTTGAGTTGAGGCCTGGCCTGGGCGCTGGGGCCGCCGC
GTGCGAATCTGGTGGCACCTTCGCGCCTGTCTCGCTGCTTTCGATAAGTCTCTAGCCATTTAAAATTTTT
GATGACCTGCTGCGACGCTTTTTTTCTGGCAAGATAGTCTTGTAAATGCGGGCCAAGATCTGCACACTGG
TATTTCGGTTTTTGGGGCCGCGGGCGGCGACGGGGCCCGTGCGTCCCAGCGCACATGTTCGGCGAGGCGG
GGCCTGCGAGCGCGGCCACCGAGAATCGGACGGGGGTAGTCTCAAGCTGGCCGGCCTGCTCTGGTGCCTG
GCCTCGCGCCGCCGTGTATCGCCCCGCCCTGGGCGGCAAGGCTGGCCCGGTCGGCACCAGTTGCGTGAGC
GGAAAGATGGCCGCTTCCCGGCCCTGCTGCAGGGAGCTCAAAATGGAGGACGCGGCGCTCGGGAGAGCGG
GCGGGTGAGTCACCCACACAAAGGAAAAGGGCCTTTCCGTCCTCAGCCGTCGCTTCATGTGACTCCACGG
AGTACCGGGCGCCGTCCAGGCACCTCGATTAGTTCTCGAGCTTTTGGAGTACGTCGTCTTTAGGTTGGGG
GGAGGGGTTTTATGCGATGGAGTTTCCCCACACTGAGTGGGTGGAGACTGAAGTTAGGCCAGCTTGGCAC
TTGATGTAATTCTCCTTGGAATTTGCCCTTTTTGAGTTTGGATCTTGGTTCATTCTCAAGCCTCAGACAG
TGGTTCAAAGTTTTTTTCTTCCATTTCAGGTGTCGTGAGGCTAGCACCGCCACCATGTCCAGCACACCAC
ATGACCCCTTCTATTCTTCTCCTTTCGGCCCATTTTATAGGAGGCATACACCATACATGGTACAGCCAGA
GTACCGAATCTATGAGATGAACAAGAGACTGCAGTCTCGCACAGAGGATAGTGACAACCTCTGGTGGGAC
GCCTTTGCCACTGAATTTTTTGAAGATGACGCCACATTAACCCTTTCATTTTGTTTGGAAGATGGACCAA
AGCGATACACTATCGGCAGGACCCTCATCCCCCGTTACTTTAGCACTGTGTTTGAAGGAGGGGTGACCGA
CCTGTATTACATTCTCAAACACTCGAAAGAGTCATACCACAACTCATCCATCACGGTGGACTGCGACCAG
TGTACCATGGTCACCCAGCACGGGAAGCCCATGTTTACCAAGGTATGTACAGAAGGCAGACTGATCTTGG
AGTTCACCTTTGATGATCTCATGAGAATCAAAACATGGCACTTTACCATTAGACAATACCGAGAGTTAGT
CCCGAGAAGCATCCTAGCCATGCATGCACAAGATCCTCAGGTCCTGGATCAGCTGTCCAAAAACATCACC
AGGATGGGGCTAACAAACTTCACCCTCAACTACCTCAGGTTGTGTGTAATATTGGAGCCAATGCAGGAAC
TGATGTCGAGACATAAAACTTACAACCTCAGTCCCCGAGACTGCCTGAAGACCTGCTTGTTTCAGAAGTG
GCAGAGGATGGTGGCTCCGCCAGCAGAACCCACAAGGCAACCAACAACCAAACGGAGAAAAAGGAAAAAT
TCCACCAGCAGCACTTCCAACAGCAGCGCTGGGAACAATGCAAACAGCACTGGCAGCAAGAAGAAGACCA
CAGCTGCAAACCTGAGTCTGTCCAGTCAGGATGTGATGGTGGTAGGAGAGCCAACTCTGATGGGAGGTGA
GTTTGGGGACGAGGACGAAAGGCTAATCACTAGATTAGAAAACACGCAATATGATGCGGCCAACGGCATG
GACGACGAGGAGGACTTCAACAATTCACCCGCGCTGGGGAACAACAGCCCGTGGAACAGTAAACCTCCCG
CCACTCAAGAGACCAAATCAGAAAACCCCCCACCCCAGGCTTCCCAATAGTAATGAACTAGTCCGTAACT
TGAAAGTATTTCGATTTCTTGGCTTTATATATCTTGTGGAAAGGACGACACAGCTGGCGTAGTCCTTAGA
CTACGCGTTAAGTCGACAATCAACCTCTGGATTACAAAATTTGTGAAAGATTGACTGGTATTCTTAACTA
TGTTGCTCCTTTTACGCTATGTGGATACGCTGCTTTAATGCCTTTGTATCATGCTATTGCTTCCCGTATG
GCTTTCATTTTCTCCTCCTTGTATAAATCCTGGTTGCTGTCTCTTTATGAGGAGTTGTGGCCCGTTGTCA
GGCAACGTGGCGTGGTGTGCACTGTGTTTGCTGACGCAACCCCCACTGGTTGGGGCATTGCCACCACCTG
TCAGCTCCTTTCCGGGACTTTCGCTTTCCCCCTCCCTATTGCCACGGCGGAACTCATCGCCGCCTGCCTT
GCCCGCTGCTGGACAGGGGCTCGGCTGTTGGGCACTGACAATTCCGTGGTGTTGTCGGGGAAATCATCGT
CCTTTCCTTGGCTGCTCGCCTGTGTTGCCACCTGGATTCTGCGCGGGACGTCCTTCTGCTACGTCCCTTC
GGCCCTCAATCCAGCGGACCTTCCTTCCCGCGGCCTGCTGCCGGCTCTGCGGCCTCTTCCGCGTCTTCGC
CTTCGCCCTCAGACGAGTCGGATCTCCCTTTGGGCCGCCTCCCCGCGTCGACTTTAAGACCAATGACTTA
CAAGGCAGCTGTAGATCTTAGCCACTTTTTAAAAGAAAAGGGGGGACTGGAAGGGCTAATTCACTCCCAA
CGAAGACAAGATCTGCTTTTTGCTTGTACTGGGTCTCTCTGGTTAGACCAGATCTGAGCCTGGGAGCTCT
CTGGCTAACTAGGGAACCCACTGCTTAAGCCTCAATAAAGCTTGCCTTGAGTGCTTCAAGTAGTGTGTGC
CCGTCTGTTGTGTGACTCTGGTAACTAGAGATCCCTCAGACCCTTTTAGTCAGTGTGGAAAATCTCTAGC
AGTACGTATAGTAGTTCATGTCATCTTATTATTCAGTATTTATAACTTGCAAAGAAATGAATATCAGAGA
GTGAGAGGAACTTGTTTATTGCAGCTTATAATGGTTACAAATAAAGCAATAGCATCACAAATTTCACAAA
TAAAGCATTTTTTTCACTGCATTCTAGTTGTGGTTTGTCCAAACTCATCAATGTATCTTATCATGTCTGG
CTCTAGCTATCCCGCCCCTAACTCCGCCCATCCCGCCCCTAACTCCGCCCAGTTCCGCCCATTCTCCGCC
CCATGGCTGACTAATTTTTTTTATTTATGCAGAGGCCGAGGCCGCCTCGGCCTCTGAGCTATTCCAGAAG
TAGTGAGGAGGCTTTTTTGGAGGCCTAGGGACGTACCCAATTCGCCCTATAGTGAGTCGTATTACGCGCG
CTCACTGGCCGTCGTTTTACAACGTCGTGACTGGGAAAACCCTGGCGTTACCCAACTTAATCGCCTTGCA
GCACATCCCCCTTTCGCCAGCTGGCGTAATAGCGAAGAGGCCCGCACCGATCGCCCTTCCCAACAGTTGC
GCAGCCTGAATGGCGAATGGG
[124 nt withheld, positions 6812-6935]
C
[91 nt withheld, positions 6937-7027]
A
[49 nt withheld, positions 7029-7077]
CCTTTGACGTTGGAGTCCACGTTCTTT
[37 nt withheld, positions 7105-7141]
ACCCTATCTCGGTCTATTCTTTTGATTTATAAGGGATTTTGCCGATTTCGGCCTATTGGTTAAAAAATGA
GCTGATTTAACAAAAATTTAACGCGAATTTTAACAAAATATTAACGCTTACAATTTAGGTGGCACTTTTC
GGGGAAATGTGCGCGGAACCCCTATTTGTTTATTTTTCTAAATACATTCAAATATGTATCCGCTCATGAG
ACAATAACCCTGATAAATGCTTCAATAATATTGAAAAAGGAAGAGTATGAGTATTCAACATTTCCGTGTC
GCCCTTATTCCCTTTTTTGCGGCATTTTGCCTTCCTGTTTTTGCTCACCCAGAAACGCTGGTGAAAGTAA
AAGATGCTGAAGATCAGTTGGGTGCACGAGTGGGTTACATCGAACTGGATCTCAACAGCGGTAAGATCCT
TGAGAGTTTTCGCCCCGAAGAACGTTTTCCAATGATGAGCACTTTTAAAGTTCTGCTATGTGGCGCGGTA
TTATCCCGTATTGACGCCGGGCAAGAGCAACTCGGTCGCCGCATACACTATTCTCAGAATGACTTGGTTG
AGTACTCACCAGTCACAGAAAAGCATCTTACGGATGGCATGACAGTAAGAGAATTATGCAGTGCTGCCAT
AACCATGAGTGATAACACTGCGGCCAACTTACTTCTGACAACGATCGGAGGACCGAAGGAGCTAACCGCT
TTTTTGCACAACATGGGGGATCATGTAACTCGCCTTGATCGTTGGGAACCGGAGCTGAATGAAGCCATAC
CAAACGACGAGCGTGACACCACGATGCCTGTAGCAATGGCAACAACGTTGCGCAAACTATTAACTGGCGA
ACTACTTACTCTAGCTTCCCGGCAACAATTAATAGACTGGATGGAGGCGGATAAAGTTGCAGGACCACTT
CTGCGCTCGGCCCTTCCGGCTGGCTGGTTTATTGCTGATAAATCTGGAGCCGGTGAGCGTGGGTCTCGCG
GTATCATTGCAGCACTGGGGCCAGATGGTAAGCCCTCCCGTATCGTAGTTATCTACACGACGGGGAGTCA
GGCAACTATGGATGAACGAAATAGACAGATCGCTGAGATAGGTGCCTCACTGATTAAGCATTGGTAACTG
TCAGACCAAGTTTACTCATATATACTTTAGATTGATTTAAAACTTCATTTTTAATTTAAAAGGATCTAGG
TGAAGATCCTTTTTGATAATCTCATGACCAAAATCCCTTAACGTGAGTTTTCGTTCCACTGAGCGTCAGA
CCCCGTAGAAAAGATCAAAGGATCTTCTTGAGATCCTTTTTTTCTGCGCGTAATCTGCTGCTTGCAAACA
AAAAAACCACCGCTACCAGCGGTGGTTTGTTTGCCGGATCAAGAGCTACCAACTCTTTTTCCGAAGGTAA
CTGGCTTCAGCAGAGCGCAGATACCAAATACTGTTCTTCTAGTGTAGCCGTAGTTAGGCCACCACTTCAA
GAACTCTGTAGCACCGCCTACATACCTCGCTCTGCTAATCCTGTTACCAGTGGCTGCTGCCAGTGGCGAT
AAGTCGTGTCTTACCGGGTTGGACTCAAGACGATAGTTACCGGATAAGGCGCAGCGGTCGGGCTGAACGG
GGGGTTCGTGCACACAGCCCAGCTTGGAGCGAACGACCTACACCGAACTGAGATACCTACAGCGTGAGCT
ATGAGAAAGCGCCACGCTTCCCGAAGGGAGAAAGGCGGACAGGTATCCGGTAAGCGGCAGGGTCGGAACA
GGAGAGCGCACGAGGGAGCTTCCAGGGGGAAACGCCTGGTATCTTTATAGTCCTGTCGGGTTTCGCCACC
TCTGACTTGAGCGTCGATTTTTGTGATGCTCGTCAGGGGGGCGGAGCCTATGGAAAAACGCCAGCAACGC
GGCCTTTTTACGGTTCCTGGCCTTTTGCTGGCCTTTTGCTCACATGTTCTTTCCTGCGTTATCCCCTGAT
TCTGTGGATAACCGTATTACCGCCTTTGAGTGAGCTGATACCGCTCGCCGCAGCCGAACGACCGAGCGCA
GCGAGTCAGTGAGCGAGGAAGCGGAAGAGCGCCCAATACGCAAACCGCCTCTCCCCGCGCGTTGGCCGAT
TCATTAATGCAGCTGGCACGACAGGTTTCCCGACTGGAAAGCGGGCAGTGAGCGCAACGCAATTAATGTG
AGTTAGCTCACTCATTAGGCACCCCAGGCTTTACACTTTATGCTTCCGGCTCGTATGTTGTGTGGAATTG
TGAGCGGATAACAATTTCACACAGGAAACAGCTATGACCATGATTACGCCAAGCGCGCAATTAACCCTCA
CTAAAGGGAACAAAAGCTGGAGCTGCAAGC
Features (pLannotate 1.2.2; 31 found; start..end, strand, type, name):
      5..231     +  promoter       RSV promoter: Rous sarcoma virus enhancer/promoter
    232..412     +  LTR            5' LTR (truncated): truncated 5' long terminal repeat (LTR) from HIV-1
    459..584     +  misc_feature   HIV-1 Ψ: packaging signal of human immunodeficiency virus type 1
    568..931     +  CDS            HIV-1 gag (fragment): gag protein from human immunodeficiency virus 1; gag
   1077..1310    +  misc_feature   RRE: The Rev response element (RRE) of HIV-1 allows for Rev-dependent mRNA export from the nucleus to the cytoplasm.
   1687..1713    +  CDS            Rev (fragment): human immunodeficiency virus 1 (HIV-1) Rev protein; rev; enhances nuclear export of unspliced and incompletely spliced viral mRNAs
   1720..1743    +  promoter       SV40 promoter (fragment): SV40 early promoter
   1744..1815    +  promoter       SV40 promoter (fragment): SV40 enhancer and early promoter
   1839..1974    +  rep_origin     SV40 ori: SV40 origin of replication
   2020..2616    +  CDS            PuroR (fragment): puromycin N-acetyltransferase; pac from Streptomyces; confers resistance to puromycin
   2665..2782    +  misc_feature   cPPT/CTS: central polypurine tract and central termination sequence of HIV-1
   2847..2913    +  CDS            small t antigen (fragment): SV40 (simian virus 40) small t antigen
   2920..4098    +  promoter       EF-1α promoter: strong constitutive promoter for human elongation factor EF-1α
   4115..5227    +  CDS            LDB2: LDB2_HUMAN - Also known as CLIM1. Experimental evidence at protein level: Swiss-Prot protein existence level 1. Binds to the LIM domain of a wide variety of LIM domain- containing transcription factors. From Homo sapiens (Human).
   5243..5296    +  promoter       U6 promoter (fragment): RNA polymerase III promoter for human U6 snRNA
   5338..5926    +  misc_feature   WPRE: woodchuck hepatitis virus posttranscriptional regulatory element
   5977..5996    +  misc_feature   cPPT/CTS (fragment): central polypurine tract and central termination sequence of HIV-1
   5998..6231    +  LTR            3' LTR (ΔU3): self-inactivating 3' long terminal repeat (LTR) from HIV-1
   6309..6430    +  polyA_signal   SV40 poly(A) signal: SV40 polyadenylation signal
   6470..6605    +  rep_origin     SV40 ori: SV40 origin of replication
   6626..6644    -  promoter       T7 promoter: promoter for bacteriophage T7 RNA polymerase
   6652..6807    +  CDS            lacZα (fragment): LacZα fragment of β-galactosidase; lacZ fragment
   6812..7240    +  rep_origin     f1 ori (sequence partly withheld): f1 bacteriophage origin of replication; arrow indicates direction of (+) strand synthesis
   7293..7397    +  promoter       AmpR promoter: bla
   7398..8258    +  CDS            AmpR: β-lactamase; bla; confers resistance to ampicillin, carbenicillin, and related antibiotics
   8429..9017    +  rep_origin     ori: high-copy-number ColE1/pMB1/pBR322/pUC origin of replication
   9200..9292    +  CDS            lacI (fragment): lac repressor; lacI; The lac repressor binds to the lac operator to inhibit transcription in E. coli. This inhibition can be relieved by adding lactose or isopropyl-β-D-thiogalactopyranoside (IPTG).
   9305..9326    +  protein_bind   CAP binding site: CAP binding activates transcription in the presence of cAMP. E. coli catabolite activator protein
   9341..9371    +  promoter       lac promoter: promoter for the E. coli lac operon
   9379..9395    +  protein_bind   lac operator: The lac repressor binds to the lac operator to inhibit transcription in E. coli. This inhibition can be relieved by adding lactose or isopropyl-β-D-thiogalactopyranoside (IPTG). lac repressor encoded by lacI
   9440..9458    +  promoter       T3 promoter: promoter for bacteriophage T3 RNA polymerase
