[The description below was written by a language model from this plasmid's Addgene catalogue record and pLannotate feature annotations shown in this document.]
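Description:
TFORF1713 is a lentiviral mammalian expression plasmid built on the pLX_TRC317 backbone, carrying the human LDB2 open reading frame as one member of a barcoded transcription factor ORF collection. The sequenced record is about 9.5 kb. In bacteria it is maintained through a high-copy ColE1/pUC-type origin and selected with ampicillin via the β-lactamase gene. An f1 origin and remnants of a lac/lacZα cloning region with T3 and T7 promoters are also present in the backbone. The depositor notes that the plasmid can recombine, as is common for LTR-containing vectors.

The viral portion has a third-generation layout. An RSV promoter drives a truncated HIV-1 5' LTR, followed by the Ψ packaging signal with a gag fragment, the Rev response element for Rev-dependent nuclear export of the genomic RNA, and a cPPT/CTS. It ends with a self-inactivating ΔU3 3' LTR and an SV40 polyadenylation signal. Between the LTRs sit two expression units. The first is an SV40 early promoter/origin segment upstream of the puromycin N-acetyltransferase gene, which allows selection of transduced cells. The second is a full EF-1α promoter driving LDB2, a protein that binds the LIM domains of LIM-domain transcription factors. A WPRE downstream of the ORF enhances transcript stability and expression.

According to the record, each construct in the collection carries a unique 24-bp barcode. The barcode is not annotated as a feature, so its position cannot be stated from the table. A short U6-promoter-like fragment lies between the ORF and the WPRE. The barcodes allow the overexpressed factor to be identified in pooled overexpression screens, such as those for directed differentiation.
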