Addgene plasmid #142832: TFORF1713
Purpose: Lentiviral vector for overexpressing transcription factor ORFs with unique 24-bp barcodes. Barcodes facilitate identification of transcription factors in pooled screens.
Depositing lab: Feng Zhang. Depositing organization: Broad Institute. Publication: A transcription factor atlas of directed differentiation. Joung J, Ma S, Tay T, Geiger-Schuller KR, Kirchgatterer PC, Verdine VK, Guo B, Arias-Garcia MA, Allen WE, Singh A, Kuksenko O, Abudayyeh OO, Gootenberg JS, Fu Z, Macrae RK, Buenrostro JD, Regev A, Zhang F. Cell. 2023 Jan 5;186(1):209-229.e26. doi: 10.1016/j.cell.2022.11.026. PubMed 36608654.
Backbone
  Vector backbone: pLX_TRC317
  Backbone manufacturer: Broad Institute Genetic Perturbation Platform
  Backbone size w/o insert (bp): 8264
  Vector type: Mammalian Expression, Lentiviral
  Selectable markers: Puromycin
Growth in bacteria
  Bacterial resistance: Ampicillin, 100 μg/mL
  Growth temperature: 37°C
  Growth strain: NEB Stable
  Copy number: High Copy
Gene/Insert
  Gene/Insert name: LDB2
  Species: H. sapiens (human)
  Insert size (bp): 1217
  Entrez Gene: LDB2 (a.k.a. LDB1, CLIM1)
  Promoter: EF1a
  Cloning method: Unknown
  Sequencing primers: 5′ GGGTGGAGACTGAAGTTAGGCCAG; 3′ CACATAGCGTAAAAGGAGCAACATAG
Terms and licenses: Academic/Nonprofit Terms; Industry Terms: Not Available to Industry
Depositor comments: NM_001304434,ENST00000515064 . The transcription factor ORF portion of this plasmid was synthesized by Genewiz. Please test multiple small colonies in case of plasmid recombination. To make this collection available in a timely manner, a portion of this collection was not fully sequenced by Addgene. If an Addgene verified full plasmid sequence is not available, please contact us prior to placing an order to request the full sequence.
How to cite: TFORF1713 was a gift from Feng Zhang (Addgene plasmid # 142832 ; http://n2t.net/addgene:142832 ; RRID:Addgene_142832)
