>Addgene plasmid #142832 | TFORF1713 | depositor partial sequence | sequence record 280634 | Insert
ACCGCCACCATGTCCAGCACACCACATGACCCCTTCTATTCTTCTCCTTTCGGCCCATTTTATAGGAGGC
ATACACCATACATGGTACAGCCAGAGTACCGAATCTATGAGATGAACAAGAGACTGCAGTCTCGCACAGA
GGATAGTGACAACCTCTGGTGGGACGCCTTTGCCACTGAATTTTTTGAAGATGACGCCACATTAACCCTT
TCATTTTGTTTGGAAGATGGACCAAAGCGATACACTATCGGCAGGACCCTCATCCCCCGTTACTTTAGCA
CTGTGTTTGAAGGAGGGGTGACCGACCTGTATTACATTCTCAAACACTCGAAAGAGTCATACCACAACTC
ATCCATCACGGTGGACTGCGACCAGTGTACCATGGTCACCCAGCACGGGAAGCCCATGTTTACCAAGGTA
TGTACAGAAGGCAGACTGATCTTGGAGTTCACCTTTGATGATCTCATGAGAATCAAAACATGGCACTTTA
CCATTAGACAATACCGAGAGTTAGTCCCGAGAAGCATCCTAGCCATGCATGCACAAGATCCTCAGGTCCT
GGATCAGCTGTCCAAAAACATCACCAGGATGGGGCTAACAAACTTCACCCTCAACTACCTCAGGTTGTGT
GTAATATTGGAGCCAATGCAGGAACTGATGTCGAGACATAAAACTTACAACCTCAGTCCCCGAGACTGCC
TGAAGACCTGCTTGTTTCAGAAGTGGCAGAGGATGGTGGCTCCGCCAGCAGAACCCACAAGGCAACCAAC
AACCAAACGGAGAAAAAGGAAAAATTCCACCAGCAGCACTTCCAACAGCAGCGCTGGGAACAATGCAAAC
AGCACTGGCAGCAAGAAGAAGACCACAGCTGCAAACCTGAGTCTGTCCAGTCAGGATGTGATGGTGGTAG
GAGAGCCAACTCTGATGGGAGGTGAGTTTGGGGACGAGGACGAAAGGCTAATCACTAGATTAGAAAACAC
GCAATATGATGCGGCCAACGGCATGGACGACGAGGAGGACTTCAACAATTCACCCGCGCTGGGGAACAAC
AGCCCGTGGAACAGTAAACCTCCCGCCACTCAAGAGACCAAATCAGAAAACCCCCCACCCCAGGCTTCCC
AATAGTAATGAACTAGTCCGTAACTTGAAAGTATTTCGATTTCTTGGCTTTATATATCTTGTGGAAAGGA
CGACACAGCTGGCGTAGTCCTTAGACT
