>Addgene plasmid #142832 | TFORF1713 | depositor partial sequence | sequence record 280635 | Barcode
CACAGCTGGCGTAGTCCTTAGACT
